Addgene plasmid #110265: PKN2 (PRKCL2A-c038)
Purpose: Baculovirus expression for structure determination; may not be full ORF
Depositing lab: Nicola Burgess-Brown. Depositing organization: University of Oxford.
Backbone
  Vector backbone: pFB-6HZB
  Backbone manufacturer: SGC Oxford
  Vector type: Insect Expression
Growth in bacteria
  Bacterial resistance: Ampicillin, 100 μg/mL
  Growth temperature: 37°C
  Growth strain: DH5alpha
  Copy number: High Copy
Gene/Insert
  Gene/Insert name: PRKCL2 (alt name: protein kinase N2)
  Species: H. sapiens (human)
  Entrez Gene: PKN2 (a.k.a. PAK2, PRK2, Pak-2, PRKCL2, PRO2042, MGC71074, MGC150606)
  Promoter: polyhedrin promoter
  Tag / fusion protein: His6-ZBasic-TEV (N terminal on insert)
  Cloning method: Ligation Independent Cloning
  Sequencing primers: 5′ polyhedrin forward (5'-AAATGATAACCATCTCGC-3'); 3′ SV40pA-R
Terms and licenses: Academic/Nonprofit Terms; Industry Terms: Not Available to Industry
Depositor comments: Use SF9 cells for expression. 4CRS: https://www.thesgc.org/structures/4CRS.
How to cite: PKN2 (PRKCL2A-c038) was a gift from Nicola Burgess-Brown (Addgene plasmid # 110265 ; http://n2t.net/addgene:110265 ; RRID:Addgene_110265)
