[The description below was written by a language model from this plasmid's Addgene catalogue record and pLannotate feature annotations shown in this document.]
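Description:
PKN2 (PRKCL2A-c038) is a baculovirus transfer (donor) plasmid built on the pFB-6HZB backbone, a pFastBac-type insect expression vector from a structural genomics group. It is propagated in E. coli as a high-copy plasmid through a ColE1/pUC-type origin and selected with ampicillin via the bla gene; an f1 origin is also present. The expression cassette and a gentamicin acetyltransferase marker driven by the integron Pc promoter sit between the Tn7R and Tn7L mini-Tn7 ends. This arrangement allows site-specific transposition of the cassette into a baculovirus shuttle genome (bacmid) in a suitable E. coli host, with gentamicin resistance marking the transposed segment.

The payload is a fragment of human protein kinase N2 (PKN2, also called PRK2 or PRKCL2), inserted by ligation-independent cloning. The annotated coding region spans roughly 1 kb, and the record itself cautions that the insert may not be the full open reading frame, so this is a truncated construct designed for crystallography rather than the complete protein. Transcription is driven by the very late, highly active polyhedrin promoter from Autographa californica and terminated by an SV40 polyadenylation signal; the short SV40 large T fragment annotated just upstream of it is most likely part of that SV40-derived terminator region rather than a functional coding element. The protein carries an N-terminal His6-ZBasic-TEV tag: the hexahistidine enables metal-affinity purification, the positively charged Z-basic domain supports cation-exchange capture, and the TEV protease site allows tag removal.

The construct is intended for recombinant protein production in Sf9 insect cells for structure determination, and the depositor links it to a deposited PKN2 crystal structure.
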