Features (pLannotate 1.2.2; 16 found; start..end, strand, type, name):
      2..456     +  rep_origin     f1 ori (sequence partly withheld): f1 bacteriophage origin of replication; arrow indicates direction of (+) strand synthesis
    482..586     +  promoter       AmpR promoter: bla
    587..1447    +  CDS            AmpR: β-lactamase; bla; confers resistance to ampicillin, carbenicillin, and related antibiotics
   1618..2206    +  rep_origin     ori: high-copy-number ColE1/pMB1/pBR322/pUC origin of replication
   2392..2443    -  misc_feature   bom (fragment): basis of mobility region from pBR322
   2511..2735    -  mobile_element Tn7R: mini-Tn7 element (right end of the Tn7 transposon) Tn7
   2802..3335    -  CDS            GmR: gentamycin acetyltransferase; aacC1; confers resistance to gentamycin
   3505..3533    -  promoter       Pc promoter: intI1 (promoter lies within the coding sequence); class 1 integron promoter
   3511..3858    -  CDS            YPR2_ECOLX (fragment): Protein predicted: Swiss-Prot protein existence level 4. From Escherichia coli.
   3885..3976    +  promoter       polyhedrin promoter: polh from Autographa californica; promoter for the baculovirus polyhedrin gene
   4065..4235    +  CDS            Z-basic tag: Z domain of staphylococcal protein A, engineered to contain multiple positive charges (Hedhammar and Hober, 2007) useful for purifying tagged proteins by cation-exchange chromatography
   4266..5282    +  CDS            PKN2 (fragment): PKN2_HUMAN - Also known as PRK2, PRKCL2. Experimental evidence at protein level: Swiss-Prot protein existence level 1. (Microbial infection) Phosphorylates HCV NS5B leading to stimulation of HCV RNA replication. From Homo sapiens (Human).
   5278..5430    +  CDS            LT_SV40 (fragment): Experimental evidence at protein level: Swiss-Prot protein existence level 1. Isoform 17kT antigen targets host RBL2 for degradation and promotes cell proliferation. Transactivates host cyclin A promoter through its J domain. From Simian virus 40 (SV40).
   5456..5590    +  polyA_signal   SV40 poly(A) signal: SV40 polyadenylation signal
   5619..5784    -  mobile_element Tn7L: mini-Tn7 element (left end of the Tn7 transposon) Tn7
   5947..5963    +  CDS            lacZα (fragment): LacZα fragment of β-galactosidase; lacZ fragment
>Addgene plasmid #110265 | PKN2 (PRKCL2A-c038) | addgene full sequence | sequence record 212273 | Addgene NGS Result
G
[124 nt withheld, positions 2-125]
C
[91 nt withheld, positions 127-217]
A
[49 nt withheld, positions 219-267]
CCTTTGACGTTGGAGTCCACGTTCTT
[37 nt withheld, positions 294-330]
ACCCTATCTCGGTCTATTCTTTTGATTTATAAGGGATTTTGCCGATTTCGGCCTATTGGTTAAAAAATGA
GCTGATTTAACAAAAATTTAACGCGAATTTTAACAAAATATTAACGCTTACAATTTAGGTGGCACTTTTC
GGGGAAATGTGCGCGGAACCCCTATTTGTTTATTTTTCTAAATACATTCAAATATGTATCCGCTCATGAG
ACAATAACCCTGATAAATGCTTCAATAATATTGAAAAAGGAAGAGTATGAGTATTCAACATTTCCGTGTC
GCCCTTATTCCCTTTTTTGCGGCATTTTGCCTTCCTGTTTTTGCTCACCCAGAAACGCTGGTGAAAGTAA
AAGATGCTGAAGATCAGTTGGGTGCACGAGTGGGTTACATCGAACTGGATCTCAACAGCGGTAAGATCCT
TGAGAGTTTTCGCCCCGAAGAACGTTTTCCAATGATGAGCACTTTTAAAGTTCTGCTATGTGGCGCGGTA
TTATCCCGTATTGACGCCGGGCAAGAGCAACTCGGTCGCCGCATACACTATTCTCAGAATGACTTGGTTG
AGTACTCACCAGTCACAGAAAAGCATCTTACGGATGGCATGACAGTAAGAGAATTATGCAGTGCTGCCAT
AACCATGAGTGATAACACTGCGGCCAACTTACTTCTGACAACGATCGGAGGACCGAAGGAGCTAACCGCT
TTTTTGCACAACATGGGGGATCATGTAACTCGCCTTGATCGTTGGGAACCGGAGCTGAATGAAGCCATAC
CAAACGACGAGCGTGACACCACGATGCCTGTAGCAATGGCAACAACGTTGCGCAAACTATTAACTGGCGA
ACTACTTACTCTAGCTTCCCGGCAACAATTAATAGACTGGATGGAGGCGGATAAAGTTGCAGGACCACTT
CTGCGCTCGGCCCTTCCGGCTGGCTGGTTTATTGCTGATAAATCTGGAGCCGGTGAGCGTGGGTCTCGCG
GTATCATTGCAGCACTGGGGCCAGATGGTAAGCCCTCCCGTATCGTAGTTATCTACACGACGGGGAGTCA
GGCAACTATGGATGAACGAAATAGACAGATCGCTGAGATAGGTGCCTCACTGATTAAGCATTGGTAACTG
TCAGACCAAGTTTACTCATATATACTTTAGATTGATTTAAAACTTCATTTTTAATTTAAAAGGATCTAGG
TGAAGATCCTTTTTGATAATCTCATGACCAAAATCCCTTAACGTGAGTTTTCGTTCCACTGAGCGTCAGA
CCCCGTAGAAAAGATCAAAGGATCTTCTTGAGATCCTTTTTTTCTGCGCGTAATCTGCTGCTTGCAAACA
AAAAAACCACCGCTACCAGCGGTGGTTTGTTTGCCGGATCAAGAGCTACCAACTCTTTTTCCGAAGGTAA
CTGGCTTCAGCAGAGCGCAGATACCAAATACTGTTCTTCTAGTGTAGCCGTAGTTAGGCCACCACTTCAA
GAACTCTGTAGCACCGCCTACATACCTCGCTCTGCTAATCCTGTTACCAGTGGCTGCTGCCAGTGGCGAT
AAGTCGTGTCTTACCGGGTTGGACTCAAGACGATAGTTACCGGATAAGGCGCAGCGGTCGGGCTGAACGG
GGGGTTCGTGCACACAGCCCAGCTTGGAGCGAACGACCTACACCGAACTGAGATACCTACAGCGTGAGCT
ATGAGAAAGCGCCACGCTTCCCGAAGGGAGAAAGGCGGACAGGTATCCGGTAAGCGGCAGGGTCGGAACA
GGAGAGCGCACGAGGGAGCTTCCAGGGGGAAACGCCTGGTATCTTTATAGTCCTGTCGGGTTTCGCCACC
TCTGACTTGAGCGTCGATTTTTGTGATGCTCGTCAGGGGGGCGGAGCCTATGGAAAAACGCCAGCAACGC
GGCCTTTTTACGGTTCCTGGCCTTTTGCTGGCCTTTTGCTCACATGTTCTTTCCTGCGTTATCCCCTGAT
TCTGTGGATAACCGTATTACCGCCTTTGAGTGAGCTGATACCGCTCGCCGCAGCCGAACGACCGAGCGCA
GCGAGTCAGTGAGCGAGGAAGCGGAAGAGCGCCTGATGCGGTATTTTCTCCTTACGCATCTGTGCGGTAT
TTCACACCGCATAGACCAGCCGCGTAACCTGGCAAAATCGGTTACGGTTGAGTAATAAATGGATGCCCTG
CGTAAGCGGGTGTGGGCGGACAATAAAGTCTTAAACTGAACAAAATAGATCTAAACTATGACAATAAAGT
CTTAAACTAGACAGAATAGTTGTAAACTGAAATCAGTCCAGTTATGCTGTGAAAAAGCATACTGGACTTT
TGTTATGGCTAAAGCAAACTCTTCATTTTCTGAAGTGCAAATTGCCCGTCGTATTAAAGAGGGGCGTGGC
CAAGGGCATGGTAAAGACTATATTCGCGGCGTTGTGACAATTTACCGAACAACTCCGCGGCCGGGAAGCC
GATCTCGGCTTGAACGAATTGTTAGGTGGCGGTACTTGGGTCGATATCAAAGTGCATCACTTCTTCCCGT
ATGCCCAACTTTGTATAGAGAGCCACTGCGGGATCGTCACCGTAATCTGCTTGCACGTAGATCACATAAG
CACCAAGCGCGTTGGCCTCATGCTTGAGCAGATTGATGAGCGCGGTGGCAATGCCCTGCCTCCGGTGCTC
GCCGGAGACTGCGAGATCATAGATATAGATCTCACTACGCGGCTGCTCAAACTTGGGCAGAACGTAAGCC
GCGAGAGCGCCAACAACCGCTTCTTGGTCGAAGGCAGCAAGCGCGATGAATGTCTTACTACGGAGCAAGT
TCCCGAGGTAATCGGAGTCCGGCTGATGTTGGGAGTAGGTGGCTACGTCTCCGAACTCACGACCGAAAAG
ATCAAGAGCAGCCCGCATGGATTTGACTTGGTCAGGGCCGAGCCTACATGTGCGAATGATGCCCATACTT
GAGCCACCTAACTTTGTTTTAGGGCGACTGCCCTGCTGCGTAACATCGTTGCTGCTCCATAACATCAAAC
ATCGACCCACGGCGTAACGCGCTTGCTGCTTGGATGCCCGAGGCATAGACTGTACAAAAAAACAGTCATA
ACAAGCCATGAAAACCGCCACTGCGCCGTTACCACCGCTGCGTTCGGTCAAGGTTCTGGACCAGTTGCGT
GAGCGCATACGCTACTTGCATTACAGTTTACGAACCGAACAGGCTTATGTCAACTGGGTTCGTGCCTTCA
TCCGTTTCCACGGTGTGCGTCACCCGGCAACCTTGGGCAGCAGCGAAGTCGAGGCATTTCTGTCCTGGCT
GGCGAACGAGCGCAAGGTTTCGGTCTCCACGCATCGTCAGGCATTGGCGGCCTTGCTGTTCTTCTACGGC
AAGGTGCTGTGCACGGATCTGCCCTGGCTTCAGGAGATCGGAAGACCTCGGCCGTCGCGGCGCTTGCCGG
TGGTGCTGACCCCGGATGAAGTGGTTCGCATCCTCGGTTTTCTGGAAGGCGAGCATCGTTTGTTCGCCCA
GGACTCTAGCTATAGTTCTAGTGGTTGGCTACGTATACTCCGGAATATTAATAGATCATGGAGATAATTA
AAATGATAACCATCTCGCAAATAAATAAGTATTTTACTGTTTTCGTAACAGTTTTGTAATAAAAAAACCT
ATAAATATTCCGGATTATTCATACCGTCCCACCATCGGGCGCGGATCTCGGTCCGAAAACCATGGGCCAC
CATCATCATCATCATTCTTCTGGTGTGGATAACAAGTTCAACAAGGAGCGTCGAAGAGCTCGCCGTGAAA
TTCGCCATCTGCCGAACCTGAACCGCGAACAGCGTCGCGCATTTATTCGCAGCCTGCGCGATGATCCGAG
CCAGAGCGCGAACCTGCTGGCGGAAGCGAAGAAGCTGAACGATGCGCAGCCGAAGGGTACAGAGAACCTG
TACTTCCAATCCATGTCTCAGCAAAGGTTTCAGTTTAATCTACAAGATTTCAGGTGTTGTGCTGTCTTGG
GAAGAGGACATTTTGGAAAGGTGCTTTTAGCTGAATATAAAAACACAAATGAGATGTTTGCTATAAAAGC
CTTAAAGAAAGGAGATATTGTGGCTCGAGATGAAGTAGACAGCCTGATGTGTGAAAAAAGAATTTTTGAA
ACTGTGAATAGTGTAAGGCATCCCTTTTTGGTGAACCTTTTTGCATGTTTCCAAACCAAAGAGCATGTTT
GCTTTGTAATGGAATATGCTGCCGGTGGGGACCTAATGATGCACATTCATACTGATGTCTTTTCTGAACC
AAGAGCTGTATTTTATGCTGCTTGTGTAGTTCTTGGGTTGCAGTATTTACATGAACACAAAATTGTTTAT
AGAGATTTGAAATTGGATAACTTATTGCTAGATACAGAGGGCTTTGTGAAAATTGCTGATTTTGGTCTTT
GCAAAGAAGGAATGGGATATGGAGATAGAACAAGCACATTTTGTGGCACTCCTGAATTTCTTGCCCCAGA
AGTATTAACAGAAACTTCTTATACAAGGGCTGTAGATTGGTGGGGCCTTGGCGTGCTTATATATGAAATG
CTTGTTGGTGAGTCTCCCTTTCCTGGTGATGATGAAGAGGAAGTTTTTGACAGTATTGTAAATGATGAAG
TAAGGTATCCAAGGTTCTTATCTACAGAAGCCATTTCTATAATGAGAAGGCTGTTAAGAAGAAATCCTGA
ACGGCGCCTTGGGGCTAGCGAGAAAGATGCAGAGGATGTAAAAAAGCACCCATTTTTCCGGCTAATTGAT
TGGAGCGCTCTGATGGACAAAAAAGTAAAGCCACCATTTATACCTACCATAAGAGGACGAGAAGATGTTA
GTAATTTTGATGATGAATTTACCTCAGAAGCACCTATTCTGACTCCACCTCGAGAACCAAGGATACTTTC
GGAAGAGGAGCAGGAAATGTTCAGAGATTTTGACTACATTGCTGATTGGTGTTGACAGTAAAGGTGGATA
CGGATCCGAATTCGAGCTCCGTCGACAAGCTTGTCGAGAAGTACTAGAGGATCATAATCAGCCATACCAC
ATTTGTAGAGGTTTTACTTGCTTTAAAAAACCTCCCACACCTCCCCCTGAACCTGAAACATAAAATGAAT
GCAATTGTTGTTGTTAACTTGTTTATTGCAGCTTATAATGGTTACAAATAAAGCAATAGCATCACAAATT
TCACAAATAAAGCATTTTTTTCACTGCATTCTAGTTGTGGTTTGTCCAAACTCATCAATGTATCTTATCA
TGTCTGGATCTGATCACTGATATCGCCTAGGAGATCCGAACCAGATAAGTGAAATCTAGTTCCAAACTAT
TTTGTCATTTTTAATTTTCGTATTAGCTTACGACGCTACACCCAGTTCCCATCTATTTTGTCACTCTTCC
CTAAATAATCCTTAAAAACTCCATTTCCACCCCTCCCAGTTCCCAACTATTTTGTCCGCCCACAGCGGGG
CATTTTTCTTCCTGTTATGTTTTTAATCAAACATCCTGCCAACTCCATGTGACAAACCGTCATCTTCGGC
TACTTTTTCTCTGTCACAGAATGAAAATTTTTCTGTCATCTCTTCGTTATTAATGTTTGTAATTGACTGA
ATATCAACGCTTATTTGCAGCCTGAATGGCGAATGG
