>Addgene plasmid #110265 | PKN2 (PRKCL2A-c038) | depositor full sequence | sequence record 207539 | Full Sequence
ATGGGCCACCATCATCATCATCATTCTTCTGGTGTGGATAACAAGTTCAACAAGGAGCGTCGAAGAGCTC
GCCGTGAAATTCGCCATCTGCCGAACCTGAACCGCGAACAGCGTCGCGCATTTATTCGCAGCCTGCGCGA
TGATCCGAGCCAGAGCGCGAACCTGCTGGCGGAAGCGAAGAAGCTGAACGATGCGCAGCCGAAGGGTACA
GAGAACCTGTACTTCCAATCCATGTCTCAGCAAAGGTTTCAGTTTAATCTACAAGATTTCAGGTGTTGTG
CTGTCTTGGGAAGAGGACATTTTGGAAAGGTGCTTTTAGCTGAATATAAAAACACAAATGAGATGTTTGC
TATAAAAGCCTTAAAGAAAGGAGATATTGTGGCTCGAGATGAAGTAGACAGCCTGATGTGTGAAAAAAGA
ATTTTTGAAACTGTGAATAGTGTAAGGCATCCCTTTTTGGTGAACCTTTTTGCATGTTTCCAAACCAAAG
AGCATGTTTGCTTTGTAATGGAATATGCTGCCGGTGGGGACCTAATGATGCACATTCATACTGATGTCTT
TTCTGAACCAAGAGCTGTATTTTATGCTGCTTGTGTAGTTCTTGGGTTGCAGTATTTACATGAACACAAA
ATTGTTTATAGAGATTTGAAATTGGATAACTTATTGCTAGATACAGAGGGCTTTGTGAAAATTGCTGATT
TTGGTCTTTGCAAAGAAGGAATGGGATATGGAGATAGAACAAGCACATTTTGTGGCACTCCTGAATTTCT
TGCCCCAGAAGTATTAACAGAAACTTCTTATACAAGGGCTGTAGATTGGTGGGGCCTTGGCGTGCTTATA
TATGAAATGCTTGTTGGTGAGTCTCCCTTTCCTGGTGATGATGAAGAGGAAGTTTTTGACAGTATTGTAA
ATGATGAAGTAAGGTATCCAAGGTTCTTATCTACAGAAGCCATTTCTATAATGAGAAGGCTGTTAAGAAG
AAATCCTGAACGGCGCCTTGGGGCTAGCGAGAAAGATGCAGAGGATGTAAAAAAGCACCCATTTTTCCGG
CTAATTGATTGGAGCGCTCTGATGGACAAAAAAGTAAAGCCACCATTTATACCTACCATAAGAGGACGAG
AAGATGTTAGTAATTTTGATGATGAATTTACCTCAGAAGCACCTATTCTGACTCCACCTCGAGAACCAAG
GATACTTTCGGAAGAGGAGCAGGAAATGTTCAGAGATTTTGACTACATTGCTGATTGGTGTTGACAGTAA
AGGTGGATACGGATCCGAATTCGAGCTCCGTCGACAAGCTT
